Addgene plasmid #66462: OPRK1-Tango
Purpose: Expression of G protein-coupled receptors for PRESTO-Tango: parallel receptorome expression and screening via transcriptional output, with transcriptional activation following arrestin translocation
Depositing lab: Bryan Roth. Depositing organization: University of North Carolina at Chapel Hill. Publication: PRESTO-Tango as an open-source resource for interrogation of the druggable human GPCRome. Kroeze WK, Sassano MF, Huang XP, Lansu K, McCorvy JD, Giguere PM, Sciaky N, Roth BL. Nat Struct Mol Biol. 2015 May;22(5):362-9. doi: 10.1038/nsmb.3014. Epub 2015 Apr 20. PubMed 25895059.
Backbone
  Vector backbone: empty Tango
  Backbone size w/o insert (bp): 6632
  Vector type: Mammalian Expression
  Selectable markers: Neomycin (select with G418)
Growth in bacteria
  Bacterial resistance: Ampicillin, 100 μg/mL
  Growth temperature: 37°C
  Growth strain: DH5alpha
  Copy number: High Copy
Gene/Insert
  Gene/Insert name: OPRK1
  Species: H. sapiens (human)
  Insert size (bp): 1140
  Entrez Gene: OPRK1 (a.k.a. K-OR-1, KOP, KOR, KOR-1, KOR1, OPRK)
  Promoter: CMV
  Tag / fusion protein: FLAG (N terminal on backbone)
  Cloning method: Restriction Enzyme; 5′ cloning site NotI (not destroyed); 3′ cloning site XbaI (unknown if destroyed)
  Sequencing primers: 5′ CMV-F; 3′ Tet-R
Terms and licenses: Academic/Nonprofit Terms; Industry Terms: Not Available to Industry
Depositor comments: Please note: Most of the PRESTO-Tango vectors do not contain the XhoI cut site downstream of the tTA sequence and instead carry an XbaI site. If you need to perform an XhoI digest we recommend sequencing with a forward primer at the C-terminus of tTA to determine which of the two sites is present. Suggested primer: 5-gagctccacttagacggcgagg-3. Original backbone was pcDNA3.1(+). These plasmids were generated as part of the Illuminating the Druggable Genome (IDG) program sponsored by the NIH Common Fund. The goal of this program is to identify, gather, and distribute information and resources for proteins that currently are not well-studied yet belong to commonly drug-targeted protein families: protein kinases, non-olfactory G-protein coupled receptors (GPCRs), and ion channels. The IDG program is designed to develop fundamental research tools for understudied proteins, elucidate their function, and disseminate the IDG-related resources and data to the greater scientific community.
How to cite: OPRK1-Tango was a gift from Bryan Roth (Addgene plasmid # 66462 ; http://n2t.net/addgene:66462 ; RRID:Addgene_66462)
