[The description below was written by a language model from this plasmid's Addgene catalogue record and pLannotate feature annotations shown in this document.]
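Description:
OPRK1-Tango is a mammalian expression plasmid from the PRESTO-Tango collection, built on an "empty Tango" backbone that derives from pcDNA3.1(+). It is maintained in E. coli as a high-copy plasmid through a ColE1/pUC-type origin with ampicillin selection (AmpR), and it also carries an f1 phage origin. For selection in mammalian cells, an SV40 early promoter drives a neomycin phosphotransferase gene followed by an SV40 polyadenylation signal, conferring G418 resistance. Several short annotated fragments (HIV-1 LTR, ble, lacI, bom) appear to be backbone remnants or partial matches rather than functional parts.

The payload is a single fusion reading frame expressed from the CMV enhancer/promoter and terminated by the bGH polyadenylation signal. It begins with an N-terminal FLAG epitope supplied by the backbone, followed by the human kappa opioid receptor OPRK1 (1140 bp), cloned between NotI and XbaI sites. Downstream of the receptor lie TetR and the VP16 activation domain, which together form the tTA transcriptional activator. The feature table leaves the short stretch between the receptor and TetR unannotated, so the linker elements located there are not described in the record. As the stated purpose indicates, the design converts arrestin translocation to the activated receptor into a transcriptional output, with the receptor-tethered tTA serving as the activator of a reporter supplied separately. The construct is one member of a receptor panel intended for parallel screening of ligands across the druggable human GPCRome, here reporting agonist-driven arrestin recruitment at the kappa opioid receptor. It was produced under the NIH-sponsored Illuminating the Druggable Genome program.
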