Features (pLannotate 1.2.2; 23 found; start..end, strand, type, name):
     28..80      -  misc_feature   bom (fragment): basis of mobility region from pBR322
    235..614     +  enhancer       CMV enhancer: human cytomegalovirus immediate early enhancer
    615..818     +  promoter       CMV promoter: human cytomegalovirus (CMV) immediate early promoter
    814..847     +  LTR            5' LTR (truncated) (fragment): truncated 5' long terminal repeat (LTR) from HIV-1
    863..881     +  promoter       T7 promoter: promoter for bacteriophage T7 RNA polymerase
   1040..1060    +  CDS            3xFLAG (fragment): three tandem FLAG® epitope tags
   1073..2212    +  CDS            OPRK1: OPRK_HUMAN - Also known as OPRK. Experimental evidence at protein level: Swiss-Prot protein existence level 1. G-protein coupled opioid receptor that functions as receptor for endogenous alpha-neoendorphins and dynorphins, but has low affinity for beta-endorphins. Also functions as receptor for various synthetic opioids and for the psychoactive diterpene salvinorin A. Ligand binding causes a conformation change that triggers signaling via guanine nucleotide-binding proteins (G proteins) and modulates the activity of down-stream effectors, such as adenylate cyclase. Signaling leads to the inhib
   2333..2946    +  CDS            TetR (fragment): tetracycline repressor TetR; tetR from transposon Tn10; TetR binds to the tetracycline operator tetO to inhibit transcription. This inhibition can be relieved by adding tetracycline or doxycycline.
   3098..3331    +  CDS            VP16 AD: transcriptional activation domain of herpes simplex virus protein VP16 (Triezenberg et al., 1988; Cousens et al., 1989); UL48
   3372..3596    +  polyA_signal   bGH poly(A) signal: bovine growth hormone polyadenylation signal
   3600..3621    +  promoter       SV40 promoter (fragment): SV40 enhancer and early promoter
   3642..4070    +  rep_origin     f1 ori (sequence partly withheld): f1 bacteriophage origin of replication; arrow indicates direction of (+) strand synthesis
   4084..4413    +  promoter       SV40 promoter: SV40 enhancer and early promoter
   4480..5271    +  CDS            neo: KKA2_KLEPN - Also known as kan, nptII. Experimental evidence at protein level: Swiss-Prot protein existence level 1. Resistance to kanamycin, neomycin, paromomycin, ribostamycin, butirosin and gentamicin B. From Klebsiella pneumoniae.
   5295..5453    +  CDS            ble (fragment): BLE_KLEPN - Experimental evidence at protein level: Swiss-Prot protein existence level 1. Binding protein with a strong affinity to the bleomycin family of antibiotics. Binds to CL990; an antimitotic-antibiotic compound. From Klebsiella pneumoniae.
   5448..5569    +  polyA_signal   SV40 poly(A) signal: SV40 polyadenylation signal
   5642..5658    -  protein_bind   lac operator: The lac repressor binds to the lac operator to inhibit transcription in E. coli. This inhibition can be relieved by adding lactose or isopropyl-β-D-thiogalactopyranoside (IPTG). lac repressor encoded by lacI
   5666..5696    -  promoter       lac promoter: promoter for the E. coli lac operon
   5711..5732    -  protein_bind   CAP binding site: CAP binding activates transcription in the presence of cAMP. E. coli catabolite activator protein
   5745..5837    -  CDS            lacI (fragment): lac repressor; lacI; The lac repressor binds to the lac operator to inhibit transcription in E. coli. This inhibition can be relieved by adding lactose or isopropyl-β-D-thiogalactopyranoside (IPTG).
   6020..6605    -  rep_origin     ori: high-copy-number ColE1/pMB1/pBR322/pUC origin of replication
   6776..7636    -  CDS            AmpR: β-lactamase; bla; confers resistance to ampicillin, carbenicillin, and related antibiotics
   7637..7741    -  promoter       AmpR promoter: bla
>Addgene plasmid #66462 | OPRK1-Tango | depositor full sequence | sequence record 157905 | OPRK1-Tango sequence 7772 bps
GACGGATCGGGAGATCTCCCGATCCCCTATGGTGCACTCTCAGTACAATCTGCTCTGATGCCGCATAGTT
AAGCCAGTATCTGCTCCCTGCTTGTGTGTTGGAGGTCGCTGAGTAGTGCGCGAGCAAAATTTAAGCTACA
ACAAGGCAAGGCTTGACCGACAATTGCATGAAGAATCTGCTTAGGGTTAGGCGTTTTGCGCTGCTTCGCG
ATGTACGGGCCAGATATACGCGTTGACATTGATTATTGACTAGTTATTAATAGTAATCAATTACGGGGTC
ATTAGTTCATAGCCCATATATGGAGTTCCGCGTTACATAACTTACGGTAAATGGCCCGCCTGGCTGACCG
CCCAACGACCCCCGCCCATTGACGTCAATAATGACGTATGTTCCCATAGTAACGCCAATAGGGACTTTCC
ATTGACGTCAATGGGTGGAGTATTTACGGTAAACTGCCCACTTGGCAGTACATCAAGTGTATCATATGCC
AAGTACGCCCCCTATTGACGTCAATGACGGTAAATGGCCCGCCTGGCATTATGCCCAGTACATGACCTTA
TGGGACTTTCCTACTTGGCAGTACATCTACGTATTAGTCATCGCTATTACCATGGTGATGCGGTTTTGGC
AGTACATCAATGGGCGTGGATAGCGGTTTGACTCACGGGGATTTCCAAGTCTCCACCCCATTGACGTCAA
TGGGAGTTTGTTTTGGCACCAAAATCAACGGGACTTTCCAAAATGTCGTAACAACTCCGCCCCATTGACG
CAAATGGGCGGTAGGCGTGTACGGTGGGAGGTCTATATAAGCAGAGCTCTCTGGCTAACTAGAGAACCCA
CTGCTTACTGGCTTATCGAAATTAATACGACTCACTATAGGGAGACCCAAGCTGGCTAGCGTTTAAACTT
AAGCTTGGTACCGAGCTCGGATCCACTAGTCCAGTGTGGTGGAATTCTGCAGATATCCAGCACAGTGGCG
GCCGCGCCACCATGAAGACGATCATCGCCCTGAGCTACATCTTCTGCCTGGTATTCGCCGACTACAAGGA
CGATGATGACGCCAGCATCGATATGGACAGCCCCATTCAAATCTTCCGGGGCGAGCCCGGACCAACCTGC
GCTCCAAGCGCTTGCCTGCCACCGAATTCTAGTGCATGGTTCCCAGGGTGGGCAGAGCCCGATAGCAATG
GCTCAGCCGGGTCCGAGGATGCGCAGCTTGAACCCGCTCACATCTCACCCGCTATCCCTGTCATTATTAC
GGCAGTCTACTCAGTTGTTTTCGTTGTGGGCCTGGTTGGAAATAGCCTCGTGATGTTTGTGATTATCAGG
TATACTAAAATGAAGACCGCCACGAATATCTACATCTTTAACCTGGCTCTGGCTGACGCCTTGGTGACCA
CCACTATGCCATTTCAGTCCACCGTCTATCTTATGAACTCTTGGCCATTCGGCGACGTTCTGTGCAAGAT
TGTCATTTCCATTGACTATTATAATATGTTTACATCAATCTTTACGCTTACAATGATGAGCGTGGACCGA
TACATTGCTGTTTGCCATCCGGTGAAAGCACTGGATTTTCGCACCCCCTTGAAGGCCAAGATTATCAATA
TCTGTATTTGGCTCCTGTCCTCATCCGTCGGAATTTCCGCCATTGTCTTGGGTGGTACAAAGGTGAGGGA
GGACGTGGACGTTATAGAGTGCAGCCTGCAGTTCCCTGACGATGACTACAGCTGGTGGGACCTTTTTATG
AAGATCTGTGTCTTCATTTTTGCTTTCGTCATCCCCGTGCTGATTATCATAGTGTGCTATACACTGATGA
TATTGCGGCTGAAATCTGTGCGCCTGCTGAGCGGCAGCCGCGAAAAGGATCGGAATCTGCGCCGAATCAC
ACGCCTCGTGCTGGTTGTAGTCGCTGTCTTCGTGGTATGCTGGACCCCAATCCACATTTTCATCCTGGTG
GAAGCTCTGGGATCCACCTCTCACTCCACTGCCGCACTTAGCTCATATTACTTCTGCATTGCCTTGGGCT
ACACTAATTCCTCACTGAATCCCATTCTGTACGCATTTCTTGACGAGAACTTCAAACGGTGCTTTAGAGA
CTTTTGCTTCCCCCTCAAGATGCGCATGGAGCGGCAGTCAACCAGCCGAGTCCGGAATACGGTCCAGGAT
CCCGCCTATCTGCGGGACATCGACGGCATGAACAAGCCTGTGATCGATACCGGTGGACGCACCCCACCCA
GCCTGGGTCCCCAAGATGAGTCCTGCACCACCGCCAGCTCCTCCCTGGCCAAGGACACTTCATCGACCGG
TGAGAACCTGTACTTCCAGCTAAGATTAGATAAAAGTAAAGTGATTAACAGCGCATTAGAGCTGCTTAAT
GAGGTCGGAATCGAAGGTTTAACAACCCGTAAACTCGCCCAGAAGCTAGGTGTAGAGCAGCCTACATTGT
ATTGGCATGTAAAAAATAAGCGGGCTTTGCTCGACGCCTTAGCCATTGAGATGTTAGATAGGCACCATAC
TCACTTTTGCCCTTTAGAAGGGGAAAGCTGGCAAGATTTTTTACGTAATAACGCTAAAAGTTTTAGATGT
GCTTTACTAAGTCATCGCGATGGAGCAAAAGTACATTTAGGTACACGGCCTACAGAAAAACAGTATGAAA
CTCTCGAAAATCAATTAGCCTTTTTATGCCAACAAGGTTTTTCACTAGAGAATGCATTATATGCACTCAG
CGCTGTGGGGCATTTTACTTTAGGTTGCGTATTGGAAGATCAAGAGCATCAAGTCGCTAAAGAAGAAAGG
GAAACACCTACTACTGATAGTATGCCGCCATTATTACGACAAGCTATCGAATTATTTGATCACCAAGGTG
CAGAGCCAGCCTTCTTATTCGGCCTTGAATTGATCATATGCGGATTAGAAAAACAACTTAAATGTGAAAG
TGGGTCCGCGTACAGCCGCGCGCGTACGAAAAACAATTACGGGTCTACCATCGAGGGCCTGCTCGATCTC
CCGGACGACGACGCCCCCGAAGAGGCGGGGCTGGCGGCTCCGCGCCTGTCCTTTCTCCCCGCGGGACACA
CGCGCAGACTGTCGACGGCCCCCCCGACCGATGTCAGCCTGGGGGACGAGCTCCACTTAGACGGCGAGGA
CGTGGCGATGGCGCATGCCGACGCGCTAGACGATTTCGATCTGGACATGTTGGGGGACGGGGATTCCCCG
GGTCCGGGATTTACCCCCCACGACTCCGCCCCCTACGGCGCTCTGGATATGGCCGACTTCGAGTTTGAGC
AGATGTTTACCGATGCCCTTGGAATTGACGAGTACGGTGGGTAGTCTAGAGGGCCCGTTTAAACCCGCTG
ATCAGCCTCGACTGTGCCTTCTAGTTGCCAGCCATCTGTTGTTTGCCCCTCCCCCGTGCCTTCCTTGACC
CTGGAAGGTGCCACTCCCACTGTCCTTTCCTAATAAAATGAGGAAATTGCATCGCATTGTCTGAGTAGGT
GTCATTCTATTCTGGGGGGTGGGGTGGGGCAGGACAGCAAGGGGGAGGATTGGGAAGACAATAGCAGGCA
TGCTGGGGATGCGGTGGGCTCTATGGCTTCTGAGGCGGAAAGAACCAGCTGGGGCTCTAGGGGGTATCCC
C
[124 nt withheld, positions 3642-3765]
C
[91 nt withheld, positions 3767-3857]
A
[49 nt withheld, positions 3859-3907]
CCTTTGACGTTGGAGTCCACGTTCTTT
[37 nt withheld, positions 3935-3971]
ACCCTATCTCGGTCTATTCTTTTGATTTATAAGGGATTTTGCCGATTTCGGCCTATTGGTTAAAAAATGA
GCTGATTTAACAAAAATTTAACGCGAATTAATTCTGTGGAATGTGTGTCAGTTAGGGTGTGGAAAGTCCC
CAGGCTCCCCAGCAGGCAGAAGTATGCAAAGCATGCATCTCAATTAGTCAGCAACCAGGTGTGGAAAGTC
CCCAGGCTCCCCAGCAGGCAGAAGTATGCAAAGCATGCATCTCAATTAGTCAGCAACCATAGTCCCGCCC
CTAACTCCGCCCATCCCGCCCCTAACTCCGCCCAGTTCCGCCCATTCTCCGCCCCATGGCTGACTAATTT
TTTTTATTTATGCAGAGGCCGAGGCCGCCTCTGCCTCTGAGCTATTCCAGAAGTAGTGAGGAGGCTTTTT
TGGAGGCCTAGGCTTTTGCAAAAAGCTCCCGGGAGCTTGTATATCCATTTTCGGATCTGATCAAGAGACA
GGATGAGGATCGTTTCGCATGATTGAACAAGATGGATTGCACGCAGGTTCTCCGGCCGCTTGGGTGGAGA
GGCTATTCGGCTATGACTGGGCACAACAGACAATCGGCTGCTCTGATGCCGCCGTGTTCCGGCTGTCAGC
GCAGGGGCGCCCGGTTCTTTTTGTCAAGACCGACCTGTCCGGTGCCCTGAATGAACTGCAGGACGAGGCA
GCGCGGCTATCGTGGCTGGCCACGACGGGCGTTCCTTGCGCAGCTGTGCTCGACGTTGTCACTGAAGCGG
GAAGGGACTGGCTGCTATTGGGCGAAGTGCCGGGGCAGGATCTCCTGTCATCTCACCTTGCTCCTGCCGA
GAAAGTATCCATCATGGCTGATGCAATGCGGCGGCTGCATACGCTTGATCCGGCTACCTGCCCATTCGAC
CACCAAGCGAAACATCGCATCGAGCGAGCACGTACTCGGATGGAAGCCGGTCTTGTCGATCAGGATGATC
TGGACGAAGAGCATCAGGGGCTCGCGCCAGCCGAACTGTTCGCCAGGCTCAAGGCGCGCATGCCCGACGG
CGAGGATCTCGTCGTGACCCATGGCGATGCCTGCTTGCCGAATATCATGGTGGAAAATGGCCGCTTTTCT
GGATTCATCGACTGTGGCCGGCTGGGTGTGGCGGACCGCTATCAGGACATAGCGTTGGCTACCCGTGATA
TTGCTGAAGAGCTTGGCGGCGAATGGGCTGACCGCTTCCTCGTGCTTTACGGTATCGCCGCTCCCGATTC
GCAGCGCATCGCCTTCTATCGCCTTCTTGACGAGTTCTTCTGAGCGGGACTCTGGGGTTCGAAATGACCG
ACCAAGCGACGCCCAACCTGCCATCACGAGATTTCGATTCCACCGCCGCCTTCTATGAAAGGTTGGGCTT
CGGAATCGTTTTCCGGGACGCCGGCTGGATGATCCTCCAGCGCGGGGATCTCATGCTGGAGTTCTTCGCC
CACCCCAACTTGTTTATTGCAGCTTATAATGGTTACAAATAAAGCAATAGCATCACAAATTTCACAAATA
AAGCATTTTTTTCACTGCATTCTAGTTGTGGTTTGTCCAAACTCATCAATGTATCTTATCATGTCTGTAT
ACCGTCGACCTCTAGCTAGAGCTTGGCGTAATCATGGTCATAGCTGTTTCCTGTGTGAAATTGTTATCCG
CTCACAATTCCACACAACATACGAGCCGGAAGCATAAAGTGTAAAGCCTGGGGTGCCTAATGAGTGAGCT
AACTCACATTAATTGCGTTGCGCTCACTGCCCGCTTTCCAGTCGGGAAACCTGTCGTGCCAGCTGCATTA
ATGAATCGGCCAACGCGCGGGGAGAGGCGGTTTGCGTATTGGGCGCTCTTCCGCTTCCTCGCTCACTGAC
TCGCTGCGCTCGGTCGTTCGGCTGCGGCGAGCGGTATCAGCTCACTCAAAGGCGGTAATACGGTTATCCA
CAGAATCAGGGGATAACGCAGGAAAGAACATGTGAGCAAAAGGCCAGCAAAAGGCCAGGAACCGTAAAAA
GGCCGCGTTGCTGGCGTTTTTCCATAGGCTCCGCCCCCCTGACGAGCATCACAAAAATCGACGCTCAAGT
CAGAGGTGGCGAAACCCGACAGGACTATAAAGATACCAGGCGTTTCCCCCTGGAAGCTCCCTCGTGCGCT
CTCCTGTTCCGACCCTGCCGCTTACCGGATACCTGTCCGCCTTTCTCCCTTCGGGAAGCGTGGCGCTTTC
TCATAGCTCACGCTGTAGGTATCTCAGTTCGGTGTAGGTCGTTCGCTCCAAGCTGGGCTGTGTGCACGAA
CCCCCCGTTCAGCCCGACCGCTGCGCCTTATCCGGTAACTATCGTCTTGAGTCCAACCCGGTAAGACACG
ACTTATCGCCACTGGCAGCAGCCACTGGTAACAGGATTAGCAGAGCGAGGTATGTAGGCGGTGCTACAGA
GTTCTTGAAGTGGTGGCCTAACTACGGCTACACTAGAAGAACAGTATTTGGTATCTGCGCTCTGCTGAAG
CCAGTTACCTTCGGAAAAAGAGTTGGTAGCTCTTGATCCGGCAAACAAACCACCGCTGGTAGCGGTTTTT
TTGTTTGCAAGCAGCAGATTACGCGCAGAAAAAAAGGATCTCAAGAAGATCCTTTGATCTTTTCTACGGG
GTCTGACGCTCAGTGGAACGAAAACTCACGTTAAGGGATTTTGGTCATGAGATTATCAAAAAGGATCTTC
ACCTAGATCCTTTTAAATTAAAAATGAAGTTTTAAATCAATCTAAAGTATATATGAGTAAACTTGGTCTG
ACAGTTACCAATGCTTAATCAGTGAGGCACCTATCTCAGCGATCTGTCTATTTCGTTCATCCATAGTTGC
CTGACTCCCCGTCGTGTAGATAACTACGATACGGGAGGGCTTACCATCTGGCCCCAGTGCTGCAATGATA
CCGCGAGACCCACGCTCACCGGCTCCAGATTTATCAGCAATAAACCAGCCAGCCGGAAGGGCCGAGCGCA
GAAGTGGTCCTGCAACTTTATCCGCCTCCATCCAGTCTATTAATTGTTGCCGGGAAGCTAGAGTAAGTAG
TTCGCCAGTTAATAGTTTGCGCAACGTTGTTGCCATTGCTACAGGCATCGTGGTGTCACGCTCGTCGTTT
GGTATGGCTTCATTCAGCTCCGGTTCCCAACGATCAAGGCGAGTTACATGATCCCCCATGTTGTGCAAAA
AAGCGGTTAGCTCCTTCGGTCCTCCGATCGTTGTCAGAAGTAAGTTGGCCGCAGTGTTATCACTCATGGT
TATGGCAGCACTGCATAATTCTCTTACTGTCATGCCATCCGTAAGATGCTTTTCTGTGACTGGTGAGTAC
TCAACCAAGTCATTCTGAGAATAGTGTATGCGGCGACCGAGTTGCTCTTGCCCGGCGTCAATACGGGATA
ATACCGCGCCACATAGCAGAACTTTAAAAGTGCTCATCATTGGAAAACGTTCTTCGGGGCGAAAACTCTC
AAGGATCTTACCGCTGTTGAGATCCAGTTCGATGTAACCCACTCGTGCACCCAACTGATCTTCAGCATCT
TTTACTTTCACCAGCGTTTCTGGGTGAGCAAAAACAGGAAGGCAAAATGCCGCAAAAAAGGGAATAAGGG
CGACACGGAAATGTTGAATACTCATACTCTTCCTTTTTCAATATTATTGAAGCATTTATCAGGGTTATTG
TCTCATGAGCGGATACATATTTGAATGTATTTAGAAAAATAAACAAATAGGGGTTCCGCGCACATTTCCC
CGAAAAGTGCCACCTGACGTC
