>Addgene plasmid #66462 | OPRK1-Tango | depositor partial sequence | sequence record 113537 | empty Tango
GACGGATCGGGAGATCTCCCGATCCCCTATGGTGCACTCTCAGTACAATCTGCTCTGATGCCGCATAGTT
AAGCCAGTATCTGCTCCCTGCTTGTGTGTTGGAGGTCGCTGAGTAGTGCGCGAGCAAAATTTAAGCTACA
ACAAGGCAAGGCTTGACCGACAATTGCATGAAGAATCTGCTTAGGGTTAGGCGTTTTGCGCTGCTTCGCG
ATGTACGGGCCAGATATACGCGTTGACATTGATTATTGACTAGTTATTAATAGTAATCAATTACGGGGTC
ATTAGTTCATAGCCCATATATGGAGTTCCGCGTTACATAACTTACGGTAAATGGCCCGCCTGGCTGACCG
CCCAACGACCCCCGCCCATTGACGTCAATAATGACGTATGTTCCCATAGTAACGCCAATAGGGACTTTCC
ATTGACGTCAATGGGTGGAGTATTTACGGTAAACTGCCCACTTGGCAGTACATCAAGTGTATCATATGCC
AAGTACGCCCCCTATTGACGTCAATGACGGTAAATGGCCCGCCTGGCATTATGCCCAGTACATGACCTTA
TGGGACTTTCCTACTTGGCAGTACATCTACGTATTAGTCATCGCTATTACCATGGTGATGCGGTTTTGGC
AGTACATCAATGGGCGTGGATAGCGGTTTGACTCACGGGGATTTCCAAGTCTCCACCCCATTGACGTCAA
TGGGAGTTTGTTTTGGCACCAAAATCAACGGGACTTTCCAAAATGTCGTAACAACTCCGCCCCATTGACG
CAAATGGGCGGTAGGCGTGTACGGTGGGAGGTCTATATAAGCAGAGCTCTCTGGCTAACTAGAGAACCCA
CTGCTTACTGGCTTATCGAAATTAATACGACTCACTATAGGGAGACCCAAGCTGGCTAGCGTTTAAACTT
AAGCTTGGTACCGAGCTCGGATCCACTAGTCCAGTGTGGTGGAATTCTGCAGATATCCAGCACAGTGGCG
GCCGCGCCACCATGAAGACGATCATCGCCCTGAGCTACATCTTCTGCCTGGTATTCGCCGACTACAAGGA
CGATGATGACGCCAGCATCGATACCGGTGGACGCACCCCACCCAGCCTGGGTCCCCAAGATGAGTCCTGC
ACCACCGCCAGCTCCTCCCTGGCCAAGGACACTTCATCGACCGGTGAGAACCTGTACTTCCAGCTAAGAT
TAGATAAAAGTAAAGTGATTAACAGCGCATTAGAGCTGCTTAATGAGGTCGGAATCGAAGGTTTAACAAC
CCGTAAACTCGCCCAGAAGCTAGGTGTAGAGCAGCCTACATTGTATTGGCATGTAAAAAATAAGCGGGCT
TTGCTCGACGCCTTAGCCATTGAGATGTTAGATAGGCACCATACTCACTTTTGCCCTTTAGAAGGGGAAA
GCTGGCAAGATTTTTTACGTAATAACGCTAAAAGTTTTAGATGTGCTTTACTAAGTCATCGCGATGGAGC
AAAAGTACATTTAGGTACACGGCCTACAGAAAAACAGTATGAAACTCTCGAAAATCAATTAGCCTTTTTA
TGCCAACAAGGTTTTTCACTAGAGAATGCATTATATGCACTCAGCGCTGTGGGGCATTTTACTTTAGGTT
GCGTATTGGAAGATCAAGAGCATCAAGTCGCTAAAGAAGAAAGGGAAACACCTACTACTGATAGTATGCC
GCCATTATTACGACAAGCTATCGAATTATTTGATCACCAAGGTGCAGAGCCAGCCTTCTTATTCGGCCTT
GAATTGATCATATGCGGATTAGAAAAACAACTTAAATGTGAAAGTGGGTCCGCGTACAGCCGCGCGCGTA
CGAAAAACAATTACGGGTCTACCATCGAGGGCCTGCTCGATCTCCCGGACGACGACGCCCCCGAAGAGGC
GGGGCTGGCGGCTCCGCGCCTGTCCTTTCTCCCCGCGGGACACACGCGCAGACTGTCGACGGCCCCCCCG
ACCGATGTCAGCCTGGGGGACGAGCTCCACTTAGACGGCGAGGACGTGGCGATGGCGCATGCCGACGCGC
TAGACGATTTCGATCTGGACATGTTGGGGGACGGGGATTCCCCGGGTCCGGGATTTACCCCCCACGACTC
CGCCCCCTACGGCGCTCTGGATATGGCCGACTTCGAGTTTGAGCAGATGTTTACCGATGCCCTTGGAATT
GACGAGTACGGTGGGTAGCTCGAGTCTAGAGGGCCCGTTTAAACCCGCTGATCAGCCTCGACTGTGCCTT
CTAGTTGCCAGCCATCTGTTGTTTGCCCCTCCCCCGTGCCTTCCTTGACCCTGGAAGGTGCCACTCCCAC
TGTCCTTTCCTAATAAAATGAGGAAATTGCATCGCATTGTCTGAGTAGGTGTCATTCTATTCTGGGGGGT
GGGGTGGGGCAGGACAGCAAGGGGGAGGATTGGGAAGACAATAGCAGGCATGCTGGGGATGCGGTGGGCT
CTATGGCTTCTGAGGCGGAAAGAACCAGCTGGGGCTCTAGGGGGTATCCCC
[124 nt withheld, positions 2502-2625]
C
[91 nt withheld, positions 2627-2717]
A
[49 nt withheld, positions 2719-2767]
CCTTTGACGTTGGAGTCCACGTTCTTT
[37 nt withheld, positions 2795-2831]
ACCCTATCTCGGTCTATTCTTTTGATTTATAAGGGATTTTGCCGATTTCGGCCTATTGGTTAAAAAATGA
GCTGATTTAACAAAAATTTAACGCGAATTAATTCTGTGGAATGTGTGTCAGTTAGGGTGTGGAAAGTCCC
CAGGCTCCCCAGCAGGCAGAAGTATGCAAAGCATGCATCTCAATTAGTCAGCAACCAGGTGTGGAAAGTC
CCCAGGCTCCCCAGCAGGCAGAAGTATGCAAAGCATGCATCTCAATTAGTCAGCAACCATAGTCCCGCCC
CTAACTCCGCCCATCCCGCCCCTAACTCCGCCCAGTTCCGCCCATTCTCCGCCCCATGGCTGACTAATTT
TTTTTATTTATGCAGAGGCCGAGGCCGCCTCTGCCTCTGAGCTATTCCAGAAGTAGTGAGGAGGCTTTTT
TGGAGGCCTAGGCTTTTGCAAAAAGCTCCCGGGAGCTTGTATATCCATTTTCGGATCTGATCAAGAGACA
GGATGAGGATCGTTTCGCATGATTGAACAAGATGGATTGCACGCAGGTTCTCCGGCCGCTTGGGTGGAGA
GGCTATTCGGCTATGACTGGGCACAACAGACAATCGGCTGCTCTGATGCCGCCGTGTTCCGGCTGTCAGC
GCAGGGGCGCCCGGTTCTTTTTGTCAAGACCGACCTGTCCGGTGCCCTGAATGAACTGCAGGACGAGGCA
GCGCGGCTATCGTGGCTGGCCACGACGGGCGTTCCTTGCGCAGCTGTGCTCGACGTTGTCACTGAAGCGG
GAAGGGACTGGCTGCTATTGGGCGAAGTGCCGGGGCAGGATCTCCTGTCATCTCACCTTGCTCCTGCCGA
GAAAGTATCCATCATGGCTGATGCAATGCGGCGGCTGCATACGCTTGATCCGGCTACCTGCCCATTCGAC
CACCAAGCGAAACATCGCATCGAGCGAGCACGTACTCGGATGGAAGCCGGTCTTGTCGATCAGGATGATC
TGGACGAAGAGCATCAGGGGCTCGCGCCAGCCGAACTGTTCGCCAGGCTCAAGGCGCGCATGCCCGACGG
CGAGGATCTCGTCGTGACCCATGGCGATGCCTGCTTGCCGAATATCATGGTGGAAAATGGCCGCTTTTCT
GGATTCATCGACTGTGGCCGGCTGGGTGTGGCGGACCGCTATCAGGACATAGCGTTGGCTACCCGTGATA
TTGCTGAAGAGCTTGGCGGCGAATGGGCTGACCGCTTCCTCGTGCTTTACGGTATCGCCGCTCCCGATTC
GCAGCGCATCGCCTTCTATCGCCTTCTTGACGAGTTCTTCTGAGCGGGACTCTGGGGTTCGAAATGACCG
ACCAAGCGACGCCCAACCTGCCATCACGAGATTTCGATTCCACCGCCGCCTTCTATGAAAGGTTGGGCTT
CGGAATCGTTTTCCGGGACGCCGGCTGGATGATCCTCCAGCGCGGGGATCTCATGCTGGAGTTCTTCGCC
CACCCCAACTTGTTTATTGCAGCTTATAATGGTTACAAATAAAGCAATAGCATCACAAATTTCACAAATA
AAGCATTTTTTTCACTGCATTCTAGTTGTGGTTTGTCCAAACTCATCAATGTATCTTATCATGTCTGTAT
ACCGTCGACCTCTAGCTAGAGCTTGGCGTAATCATGGTCATAGCTGTTTCCTGTGTGAAATTGTTATCCG
CTCACAATTCCACACAACATACGAGCCGGAAGCATAAAGTGTAAAGCCTGGGGTGCCTAATGAGTGAGCT
AACTCACATTAATTGCGTTGCGCTCACTGCCCGCTTTCCAGTCGGGAAACCTGTCGTGCCAGCTGCATTA
ATGAATCGGCCAACGCGCGGGGAGAGGCGGTTTGCGTATTGGGCGCTCTTCCGCTTCCTCGCTCACTGAC
TCGCTGCGCTCGGTCGTTCGGCTGCGGCGAGCGGTATCAGCTCACTCAAAGGCGGTAATACGGTTATCCA
CAGAATCAGGGGATAACGCAGGAAAGAACATGTGAGCAAAAGGCCAGCAAAAGGCCAGGAACCGTAAAAA
GGCCGCGTTGCTGGCGTTTTTCCATAGGCTCCGCCCCCCTGACGAGCATCACAAAAATCGACGCTCAAGT
CAGAGGTGGCGAAACCCGACAGGACTATAAAGATACCAGGCGTTTCCCCCTGGAAGCTCCCTCGTGCGCT
CTCCTGTTCCGACCCTGCCGCTTACCGGATACCTGTCCGCCTTTCTCCCTTCGGGAAGCGTGGCGCTTTC
TCATAGCTCACGCTGTAGGTATCTCAGTTCGGTGTAGGTCGTTCGCTCCAAGCTGGGCTGTGTGCACGAA
CCCCCCGTTCAGCCCGACCGCTGCGCCTTATCCGGTAACTATCGTCTTGAGTCCAACCCGGTAAGACACG
ACTTATCGCCACTGGCAGCAGCCACTGGTAACAGGATTAGCAGAGCGAGGTATGTAGGCGGTGCTACAGA
GTTCTTGAAGTGGTGGCCTAACTACGGCTACACTAGAAGAACAGTATTTGGTATCTGCGCTCTGCTGAAG
CCAGTTACCTTCGGAAAAAGAGTTGGTAGCTCTTGATCCGGCAAACAAACCACCGCTGGTAGCGGTTTTT
TTGTTTGCAAGCAGCAGATTACGCGCAGAAAAAAAGGATCTCAAGAAGATCCTTTGATCTTTTCTACGGG
GTCTGACGCTCAGTGGAACGAAAACTCACGTTAAGGGATTTTGGTCATGAGATTATCAAAAAGGATCTTC
ACCTAGATCCTTTTAAATTAAAAATGAAGTTTTAAATCAATCTAAAGTATATATGAGTAAACTTGGTCTG
ACAGTTACCAATGCTTAATCAGTGAGGCACCTATCTCAGCGATCTGTCTATTTCGTTCATCCATAGTTGC
CTGACTCCCCGTCGTGTAGATAACTACGATACGGGAGGGCTTACCATCTGGCCCCAGTGCTGCAATGATA
CCGCGAGACCCACGCTCACCGGCTCCAGATTTATCAGCAATAAACCAGCCAGCCGGAAGGGCCGAGCGCA
GAAGTGGTCCTGCAACTTTATCCGCCTCCATCCAGTCTATTAATTGTTGCCGGGAAGCTAGAGTAAGTAG
TTCGCCAGTTAATAGTTTGCGCAACGTTGTTGCCATTGCTACAGGCATCGTGGTGTCACGCTCGTCGTTT
GGTATGGCTTCATTCAGCTCCGGTTCCCAACGATCAAGGCGAGTTACATGATCCCCCATGTTGTGCAAAA
AAGCGGTTAGCTCCTTCGGTCCTCCGATCGTTGTCAGAAGTAAGTTGGCCGCAGTGTTATCACTCATGGT
TATGGCAGCACTGCATAATTCTCTTACTGTCATGCCATCCGTAAGATGCTTTTCTGTGACTGGTGAGTAC
TCAACCAAGTCATTCTGAGAATAGTGTATGCGGCGACCGAGTTGCTCTTGCCCGGCGTCAATACGGGATA
ATACCGCGCCACATAGCAGAACTTTAAAAGTGCTCATCATTGGAAAACGTTCTTCGGGGCGAAAACTCTC
AAGGATCTTACCGCTGTTGAGATCCAGTTCGATGTAACCCACTCGTGCACCCAACTGATCTTCAGCATCT
TTTACTTTCACCAGCGTTTCTGGGTGAGCAAAAACAGGAAGGCAAAATGCCGCAAAAAAGGGAATAAGGG
CGACACGGAAATGTTGAATACTCATACTCTTCCTTTTTCAATATTATTGAAGCATTTATCAGGGTTATTG
TCTCATGAGCGGATACATATTTGAATGTATTTAGAAAAATAAACAAATAGGGGTTCCGCGCACATTTCCC
CGAAAAGTGCCACCTGACGTC
