>Addgene plasmid #66462 | OPRK1-Tango | depositor partial sequence | sequence record 113538 | OPRK1
ATGGACAGCCCCATTCAAATCTTCCGGGGCGAGCCCGGACCAACCTGCGCTCCAAGCGCTTGCCTGCCAC
CGAATTCTAGTGCATGGTTCCCAGGGTGGGCAGAGCCCGATAGCAATGGCTCAGCCGGGTCCGAGGATGC
GCAGCTTGAACCCGCTCACATCTCACCCGCTATCCCTGTCATTATTACGGCAGTCTACTCAGTTGTTTTC
GTTGTGGGCCTGGTTGGAAATAGCCTCGTGATGTTTGTGATTATCAGGTATACTAAAATGAAGACCGCCA
CGAATATCTACATCTTTAACCTGGCTCTGGCTGACGCCTTGGTGACCACCACTATGCCATTTCAGTCCAC
CGTCTATCTTATGAACTCTTGGCCATTCGGCGACGTTCTGTGCAAGATTGTCATTTCCATTGACTATTAT
AATATGTTTACATCAATCTTTACGCTTACAATGATGAGCGTGGACCGATACATTGCTGTTTGCCATCCGG
TGAAAGCACTGGATTTTCGCACCCCCTTGAAGGCCAAGATTATCAATATCTGTATTTGGCTCCTGTCCTC
ATCCGTCGGAATTTCCGCCATTGTCTTGGGTGGTACAAAGGTGAGGGAGGACGTGGACGTTATAGAGTGC
AGCCTGCAGTTCCCTGACGATGACTACAGCTGGTGGGACCTTTTTATGAAGATCTGTGTCTTCATTTTTG
CTTTCGTCATCCCCGTGCTGATTATCATAGTGTGCTATACACTGATGATATTGCGGCTGAAATCTGTGCG
CCTGCTGAGCGGCAGCCGCGAAAAGGATCGGAATCTGCGCCGAATCACACGCCTCGTGCTGGTTGTAGTC
GCTGTCTTCGTGGTATGCTGGACCCCAATCCACATTTTCATCCTGGTGGAAGCTCTGGGATCCACCTCTC
ACTCCACTGCCGCACTTAGCTCATATTACTTCTGCATTGCCTTGGGCTACACTAATTCCTCACTGAATCC
CATTCTGTACGCATTTCTTGACGAGAACTTCAAACGGTGCTTTAGAGACTTTTGCTTCCCCCTCAAGATG
CGCATGGAGCGGCAGTCAACCAGCCGAGTCCGGAATACGGTCCAGGATCCCGCCTATCTGCGGGACATCG
ACGGCATGAACAAGCCTGTG
