>Addgene plasmid #66462 | OPRK1-Tango | addgene partial sequence | sequence record 120430 | CMV-F 5'-CGCAAATGGGCGGTAGGCGTG-3'
GCTCTCTGGCTAACTAGAGAACCCACTGCTTACTGGCTTATCGAAATTAATACGACTCACTATAGGGAGA
CCCAAGCTGGCTAGCGTTTAAACTTAAGCTTGGTACCGAGCTCGGATCCACTAGTCCAGTGTGGTGGAAT
TCTGCAGATATCCAGCACAGTGGCGGCCGCGCCACCATGAAGACGATCATCGCCCTGAGCTACATCTTCT
GCCTGGTATTCGCCGACTACAAGGACGATGATGACGCCAGCATCGATATGGACAGCCCCATTCAAATCTT
CCGGGGCGAGCCCGGACCAACCTGCGCTCCAAGCGCTTGCCTGCCACCGAATTCTAGTGCATGGTTCCCA
GGGTGGGCAGAGCCCGATAGCAATGGCTCAGCCGGGTCCGAGGATGCGCAGCTTGAACCCGCTCACATCT
CACCCGCTATCCCTGTCATTATTACGGCAGTCTACTCAGTTGTTTTCGTTGTGGGCCTGGTTGGAAATAG
CCTCGTGATGTTTGTGATTATCAGGTATACTAAAATGAAGACCGCCACGAATATCTACATCTTTAACCTG
GCTCTGGCTGACGCCTTGGTGACCACCACTATGCCATTTCAGTCCACCGTCTATCTTATGAACTCTTGGC
CATTCGGCGACGTTCTGTGCAAGATTGTCATTTCCATTGACTATTATAATATGTTTACATCAATCTTTAC
GCTTACAATGATGAGCGTGGACCGATACATTGCTGTTTGCCATCCGGTGAAAGCACTGGATTTTCGCACC
CCCTTGAAGGCCAAGATTATCAATATCTGTATTTGGCTCCTGTCCTCATCCGTCGGAATTTCCGCCATTG
TCTTGGGTGGTACAAAGGTGAGGGAGGACGTGGACGTTATAGAGTGCAGCCTGCAGTTCCCTGAC
