>Addgene plasmid #66462 | OPRK1-Tango | addgene partial sequence | sequence record 120431 | Tet-R 5'-GGCGAGTTTACGGGTTGTTA-3'
GCTCTAATGCGCTGTTAATCACTTTACTTTTATCTAATCTTAGCTGGAAGTACAGGTTCTCACCGGTCGA
TGAAGTGTCCTTGGCCAGGGAGGAGCTGGCGGTGGTGCAGGACTCATCTTGGGGACCCAGGCTGGGTGGG
GTGCGTCCACCGGTATCGATCACAGGCTTGTTCATGCCGTCGATGTCCCGCAGATAGGCGGGATCCTGGA
CCGTATTCCGGACTCGGCTGGTTGACTGCCGCTCCATGCGCATCTTGAGGGGGAAGCAAAAGTCTCTAAA
GCACCGTTTGAAGTTCTCGTCAAGAAATGCGTACAGAATGGGATTCAGTGAGGAATTAGTGTAGCCCAAG
GCAATGCAGAAGTAATATGAGCTAAGTGCGGCAGTGGAGTGAGAGGTGGATCCCAGAGCTTCCACCAGGA
TGAAAATGTGGATTGGGGTCCAGCATACCACGAAGACAGCGACTACAACCAGCACGAGGCGTGTGATTCG
GCGCAGATTCCGATCCTTTTCGCGGCTGCCGCTCAGCAGGCGCACAGATTTCAGCCGCAATATCATCAGT
GTATAGCACACTATGATAATCAGCACGGGGATGACGAAAGCAAAAATGAAGACACAGATCTTCATAAAAA
GGTCCCACCAGCTGTAGTCATCGTCAGGGAACTGCAGGCTGCACTCTATAACGTCCACGTCCTCCCTCAC
CTTTGTACCACCCAAGACAATGGCGGAAATTCCGACGGATGAGGACAGGAGCCAAATACAGATATTGATA
ATCTTGGCCTTCAAGGGGGTGCGAAAATCCAGTGCTTTCACCGGATGGCAAACAGCAATGTATCGGTCCA
CGCTCATCATTGTAAGCGTAAAGATTGATGTAAACATATTATAATAGTCAATGGAAATGACAATCTTGCA
CAGAACGTCGCCGAATGGCCAAGAGTTCATAAGATAGACGGTGGACTGAAATGGCATA
