>Addgene plasmid #66462 | OPRK1-Tango | addgene partial sequence | sequence record 157904 | BGH-rev 5'-TAGAAGGCACAGTCGAGG-3'
CCTCTAGACTACCCACCGTACTCGTCAATTCCAAGGGCATCGGTAAACATCTGCTCAAACTCGAAGTCGG
CCATATCCAGAGCGCCGTAGGGGGCGGAGTCGTGGGGGGTAAATCCCGGACCCGGGGAATCCCCGTCCCC
CAACATGTCCAGATCGAAATCGTCTAGCGCGTCGGCATGCGCCATCGCCACGTCCTCGCCGTCTAAGTGG
AGCTCGTCCCCCAGGCTGACATCGGTCGGGGGGGCCGTCGACAGTCTGCGCGTGTGTCCCGCGGGGAGAA
AGGACAGGCGCGGAGCCGCCAGCCCCGCCTCTTCGGGGGCGTCGTCGTCCGGGAGATCGAGCAGGCCCTC
GATGGTAGACCCGTAATTGTTTTTCGTACGCGCGCGGCTGTACGCGGACCCACTTTCACATTTAAGTTGT
TTTTCTAATCCGCATATGATCAATTCAAGGCCGAATAAGAAGGCTGGCTCTGCACCTTGGTGATCAAATA
ATTCGATAGCTTGTCGTAATAATGGCGGCATACTATCAGTAGTAGGTGTTTCCCTTTCTTCTTTAGCGAC
TTGATGCTCTTGATCTTCCAATACGCAACCTAAAGTAAAATGCCCCACAGCGCTGAGTGCATATAATGCA
TTCTCTAGTGAAAAACCTTGTTGGCATAAAAAGGCTAATTGATTTTCGAGAGTTTCATACTGTTTTTCTG
TAGGCCGTGTACCTAAATGTACTTTTGCTCCATCGCGATGACTTAGTAAAGCACATCTAAAACTTTTAGC
GTTATTACGTAAAAAATCTTGCCAGCTTTCCCCTTCTAAAGGGCAAAAGTGAGTATGGTGCCTATCTAAC
ATCTCAATGGCTAAGGCGTCGAGCAAAGCCCGCTTATTTTTT
